Addgene plasmid #225774: pGLU_72
Purpose: RS421 library variant 13166
Depositing lab: Nili Ostrov. Depositing organization: Cultivarium, Convergent Research. Publication: A scalable transposon mutagenesis system for non-model bacteria. Gilbert C, Leung J, Crits-Christoph A, Kang SC, Esmurria A, Fenn K, Brumwell SL, Martin-Moldes Z, Mendler K, Barnum TP, Nguyen M-A, Lee HH, Ostrov N. bioRxiv 2025.12.22.696024 10.64898/2025.12.22.696024.
Backbone
  Vector backbone: N/A
  Vector type: Synthetic Biology
Growth in bacteria
  Bacterial resistance: Chloramphenicol, 25 μg/mL
  Growth temperature: 37°C
  Growth strain: DH5alpha
  Copy number: High Copy
Gene/Insert
  Gene/Insert name: 13166_[abr]
  Species: Sinorhizobium meliloti 1021
  Mutation: N/A
  Cloning method: Other
Terms and licenses: Academic/Nonprofit Terms; Industry Terms: Not Available to Industry
How to cite: pGLU_72 was a gift from Nili Ostrov (Addgene plasmid # 225774 ; http://n2t.net/addgene:225774 ; RRID:Addgene_225774)
