[The description below was written by a language model from this plasmid's Addgene catalogue record and pLannotate feature annotations shown in this document.]
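Description:
pGLU_72 is a small (about 2.3 kb) synthetic-biology plasmid maintained in E. coli. It is catalogued as variant 13166 of the RS421 library, deposited in connection with work on a scalable transposon mutagenesis system for non-model bacteria. No named backbone is recorded. The annotated features show a minimal cloning vector: a high-copy ColE1/pUC-type origin of replication and a chloramphenicol acetyltransferase (cat) gene driven by its native cat promoter and followed by the phage lambda t0 terminator. This matches the chloramphenicol selection and high copy number listed in the catalogue entry.

The insert is named 13166_[abr] and is attributed to Sinorhizobium meliloti 1021, with no mutation noted. The record does not say what this sequence is or does, such as whether it is a promoter, another regulatory element or a coding fragment, and the automated annotation assigns no feature to it. It presumably lies in the unannotated part of the plasmid, roughly the first few hundred bases and the short stretches flanking them. The only features detected there are a partial lac operator and a short lacZα fragment, which are most likely remnants of a lacZα-type cloning site rather than functional elements. No transposase, transposon ends, reporter gene, conjugative transfer origin or broad-host-range replicon is annotated. The plasmid therefore appears to be a storage or part-carrying vector for a single library member, not a complete mutagenesis vector. Its exact role in the library workflow is not stated in the record.
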