Features (pLannotate 1.2.2; 6 found; start..end, strand, type, name):
    379..394     -  protein_bind   lac operator (fragment): The lac repressor binds to the lac operator to inhibit transcription in E. coli. This inhibition can be relieved by adding lactose or isopropyl-β-D-thiogalactopyranoside (IPTG). lac repressor encoded by lacI
    545..1133    -  rep_origin     ori: high-copy-number ColE1/pMB1/pBR322/pUC origin of replication
   1266..1360    -  terminator     lambda t0 terminator: transcription terminator from phage lambda
   1384..2040    -  CDS            cat: CAT_ECOLX - Experimental evidence at protein level: Swiss-Prot protein existence level 1. This enzyme is an effector of chloramphenicol resistance in bacteria. From Escherichia coli. This protein is used as a marker in many commonly used cloning vectors, such as pACYC184.
   2041..2143    -  promoter       cat promoter: promoter of the E. coli cat gene encoding chloramphenicol acetyltransferase
   2218..2261    -  CDS            lacZα (fragment): LacZα fragment of β-galactosidase; lacZ fragment
>Addgene plasmid #225774 | pGLU_72 | addgene full sequence | sequence record 446930 | Addgene NGS Result
GTGACTCAGGTCTCACGTAGCTGCGAACTACATTCTGCTGTTCCGCAGCCACACGCCGTGTGAAGCTGGT
TCGCCTCAAGATGTGCATGGAGCCGTAGCATGGGAGCTCAAAAGTCGTCGGACAAGTAAGCCGCAACAAC
GCTTTTCCTTGTTGTTGCGGCGTCTGTCGAGCCGACCCCCCGTGCCGCAGGCAGACCGCCGCCGAATGTT
CCTCATTTGAGCGGATGTCTTTCCAATGTGAGACCGGGATTCACATTGGATACGAGATCCGTAGATTGAT
AAGAGGACACGGAATATCCCAGGCTAGGTGGAGGCTCAGTGATGATAAGTCTGCGATGGTGGATGCATGT
GTCATGGTCATAGCTGTTTCCTGTGTGAAATTGTTATCCGCTCAGAGGGCACAATCCTATTCCGCGCTAT
CCGACAATCTCCAAGACATTAGGTGGAGTTCAGTTCGGCGTATGGCATATGTCGCTGGAAAGAACATGTG
AGCAAAAGGCCAGCAAAAGGCCAGGAACCGTAAAAAGGCCGCGTTGCTGGCGTTTTTCCATAGGCTCCGC
CCCCCTGACGAGCATCACAAAAATCGACGCTCAAGTCAGAGGTGGCGAAACCCGACAGGACTATAAAGAT
ACCAGGCGTTTCCCCCTGGAAGCTCCCTCGTGCGCTCTCCTGTTCCGACCCTGCCGCTTACCGGATACCT
GTCCGCCTTTCTCCCTTCGGGAAGCGTGGCGCTTTCTCATAGCTCACGCTGTAGGTATCTCAGTTCGGTG
TAGGTCGTTCGCTCCAAGCTGGGCTGTGTGCACGAACCCCCCGTTCAGCCCGACCGCTGCGCCTTATCCG
GTAACTATCGTCTTGAGTCCAACCCGGTAAGACACGACTTATCGCCACTGGCAGCAGCCACTGGTAACAG
GATTAGCAGAGCGAGGTATGTAGGCGGTGCTACAGAGTTCTTGAAGTGGTGGCCTAACTACGGCTACACT
AGAAGAACAGTATTTGGTATCTGCGCTCTGCTGAAGCCAGTTACCTTCGGAAAAAGAGTTGGTAGCTCTT
GATCCGGCAAACAAACCACCGCTGGTAGCGGTGGTTTTTTTGTTTGCAAGCAGCAGATTACGCGCAGAAA
AAAAGGATCTCAAGAAGATCCTTTGATCTTTTCTACGGGGTCTGACGCTCTATTCAACAAAGCCGCCGTC
CCGTCAAGTCAGCGTAAATGGGTAGGGGGCTTCAAATCGTCCCCCCATACGATATAAGTTGTTACTAGTG
CTTGGATTCTCACCAATAAAAAACGCCCGGCGGCAACCGAGCGTTCTGAACAAATCCAGATGGAGTTCTG
AGGTCATTACTGGATCTATCAACAGGAGTCCAAGCGAGCTCGATATCAAATTACGCCCCGCCCTGCCACT
CATCGCAGTACTGTTGTAATTCATTAAGCATTCTGCCGACATGGAAGCCATCACAAACGGCATGATGAAC
CTGAATCGCCAGCGGCATCAGCACCTTGTCGCCTTGCGTATAATATTTGCCCATGGTGAAAACGGGGGCG
AAGAAGTTGTCCATATTGGCCACGTTTAAATCAAAACTGGTGAAACTCACCCAGGGATTGGCTGAGACGA
AAAACATATTCTCAATAAACCCTTTAGGGAAATAGGCCAGGTTTTCACCGTAACACGCCACATCTTGCGA
ATATATGTGTAGAAACTGCCGGAAATCGTCGTGGTATTCACTCCAGAGCGATGAAAACGTTTCAGTTTGC
TCATGGAAAACGGTGTAACAAGGGTGAACACTATCCCATATCACCAGCTCACCGTCTTTCATTGCCATAC
GAAATTCCGGATGAGCATTCATCAGGCGGGCAAGAATGTGAATAAAGGCCGGATAAAACTTGTGCTTATT
TTTCTTTACGGTCTTTAAAAAGGCCGTAATATCCAGCTGAACGGTCTGGTTATAGGTACATTGAGCAACT
GACTGAAATGCCTCAAAATGTTCTTTACGATGCCATTGGGATATATCAACGGTGGTATATCCAGTGATTT
TTTTCTCCATTTTAGCTTCCTTAGCTCCTGAAAATCTCGATAACTCAAAAAATACGCCCGGTAGTGATCT
TATTTCATTATGGTGAAAGTTGGAACCTCTTACGTGCCGATCAACGTCTCATTGATACCTGAAACAAAAC
CCATCGTACGGCCAAGGAAGTCTCCAATAACTGTGATCCACCACAAGCGCCAGGGTTTTCCCAGTCACGA
CGTTGTAAAACGACGGCCAGTCATGCATAATCCGCACGCATCTGGAATAAGGAAGTGCCATTCCGCCTGA
CCT
